Addgene plasmid #80779: pTSK29
Purpose: (Empty Backbone) Cloning vector with temperature sensitive origin of replication.
Depositing lab: Gregory Phillips. Depositing organization: Iowa State University. Publication: New cloning vectors with temperature-sensitive replication. Phillips GJ. Plasmid. 1999 Jan;41(1):78-81. 10.1006/plas.1998.1380 PubMed 9887310.
Backbone
  Vector backbone: pWSK29
  Backbone manufacturer: Wang, R.F. and S. R. Kushner. 1991. Gene 100:195-199.
Growth in bacteria
  Bacterial resistance: Kanamycin, 50 μg/mL
  Growth temperature: 30°C
  Growth strain: DH5alpha
  Copy number: Low Copy
Gene/Insert
  Cloning method: Restriction Enzyme
  Sequencing primers: 5′ M13/pUC Forward; 3′ M13/pUC Reverse
Terms and licenses: Academic/Nonprofit Terms; Industry Terms: Not Available to Industry
How to cite: pTSK29 was a gift from Gregory Phillips (Addgene plasmid # 80779 ; http://n2t.net/addgene:80779 ; RRID:Addgene_80779)
