[The description below was written by a language model from this plasmid's Addgene catalogue record and pLannotate feature annotations shown in this document.]
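Description:
pTSK29 is an empty, low-copy E. coli cloning vector of about 5.7 kb, derived from the pWSK29 backbone and distinguished by temperature-sensitive replication. It replicates from the pSC101 origin, which depends on the plasmid-encoded Rep101 initiator. Here the rep101 gene carries the A56V substitution that makes the protein thermolabile, so the plasmid is maintained at a permissive temperature (the record lists 30°C) and would be expected to stop replicating and be lost from the population at higher temperatures. Selection is by kanamycin through an aph(3')-Ia gene. This marker is flanked on both sides by short Tn903-derived fragments and small λ integrase fragments in inverted orientation, which suggests it was introduced as a kanamycin cassette. A remnant of the AmpR promoter lies next to it, though no intact bla gene is annotated. Short lacI and RSF ori fragments are also called by the annotation and appear to be vestigial sequence rather than functional parts.

The cloning region is of the pBluescript type. A multiple cloning site sits within a lacZα fragment downstream of the lac promoter, lac operator and CAP binding site, an arrangement normally used for blue/white screening of inserts in a suitable host. T7 and T3 promoters flank the polylinker, allowing in vitro transcription of either strand of a cloned fragment, and the standard M13/pUC forward and reverse primers read across it. An f1 origin permits single-stranded DNA production with helper phage. Inserts are added by restriction enzyme cloning. The conditional replicon suits applications where a cloned gene needs to be supplied transiently and the plasmid then cured by a temperature shift.
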