Features (pLannotate 1.2.2; 19 found; start..end, strand, type, name):
    979..1929    -  CDS            Rep101(Ts): temperature-sensitive version of the RepA protein needed for replication with the pSC101 origin (Armstrong et al., 1984); rep101 encoding an A56V mutation
   1977..2199    -  rep_origin     pSC101 ori: low-copy replication origin that requires the Rep101 protein
   2728..2810    -  CDS            λ integrase (fragment): integrase from phage λ; int
   2812..2910    -  CDS            TRA2_ECOLX (fragment): Protein predicted: Swiss-Prot protein existence level 4. Required for transposition of transposon Tn903. From Escherichia coli.
   3051..3866    -  CDS            KanR: aminoglycoside phosphotransferase; aph(3')-Ia; confers resistance to kanamycin in bacteria or G418 (Geneticin®) in eukaryotes
   4049..4147    +  CDS            TRA2_ECOLX (fragment): Protein predicted: Swiss-Prot protein existence level 4. Required for transposition of transposon Tn903. From Escherichia coli.
   4149..4231    +  CDS            λ integrase (fragment): integrase from phage λ; int
   4228..4284    -  promoter       AmpR promoter (fragment): bla
   4337..4765    -  rep_origin     f1 ori (sequence partly withheld): f1 bacteriophage origin of replication; arrow indicates direction of (+) strand synthesis
   4770..4925    -  CDS            lacZα (fragment): LacZα fragment of β-galactosidase; lacZ fragment
   4933..4951    +  promoter       T7 promoter: promoter for bacteriophage T7 RNA polymerase
   4960..5067    -  misc_feature   MCS: pBluescript multiple cloning site
   5080..5098    -  promoter       T3 promoter: promoter for bacteriophage T3 RNA polymerase
   5143..5159    -  protein_bind   lac operator: The lac repressor binds to the lac operator to inhibit transcription in E. coli. This inhibition can be relieved by adding lactose or isopropyl-β-D-thiogalactopyranoside (IPTG). lac repressor encoded by lacI
   5167..5197    -  promoter       lac promoter: promoter for the E. coli lac operon
   5212..5233    -  protein_bind   CAP binding site: CAP binding activates transcription in the presence of cAMP. E. coli catabolite activator protein
   5246..5338    -  CDS            lacI (fragment): lac repressor; lacI; The lac repressor binds to the lac operator to inhibit transcription in E. coli. This inhibition can be relieved by adding lactose or isopropyl-β-D-thiogalactopyranoside (IPTG).
   5340..5468    -  rep_origin     RSF ori (fragment): Plasmids containing the RSF 1030 origin of replication can be propagated in E. coli cells that contain additional plasmids with compatible origins.
   5483..74      +  CDS            YT93_ECOLX (fragment) (across the origin): Protein predicted: Swiss-Prot protein existence level 4. May be associated with transposition functions of transposon Tn903. From Escherichia coli.
>Addgene plasmid #80779 | pTSK29 | addgene full sequence | sequence record 262664 | Addgene NGS Result
GTCAGCCGGAATACGCGTTTAATCACCAGAACGGTGGTGATGGCGAGATCAGAATAGCGCTGGGGCCTTC
CTCGTGATGAAGGTGTTGCCGACTCATACCAGGCCTGAATCGCCTCATCATCCAGCCAGAAAGTGAGGGA
GCCACGGTTGATGAGAGCTTTGTTGTAGGTGGACCAGTTGGTGATTCTGAACTTTTGCTTTGCCACGGAA
TGGTCTGTGTTGTCGGGAGGATGCGTGATCTGATCCTTCAACTCAGCAAAAGTTCGATTTATTCAACAAA
GCCACTTTCAGTATGGATTTGGGTGTTACGGGGGGGGGTTGGTGCTTAAAATCGCGCTGAGGATTTCTGA
TGGTGTTAAGCGGGCGGTTTTGAGATGTAAACTCGCCCGTTTAACATAATGGATCTTGCGCGCACCGCCC
GAACACCACTCGCCACAAAAAACCGCCGGAACGTCCAAAAGTACGGGTTTTGCTGCCCGCAAACGGGCTG
TTCTGGTGTTGCTAGTTTGTTATCAGAATCGCAGATCCGGCTTCAGCCGGTTTGCCGGCTGAAAGCGCTA
TTTCTTCCAGAATTGCCATGATTTTTTCCCCACGGGAGGCGTCACTGGCTCCCGTGTTGTCGGCAGCTTT
GATTCGATAAGCAGCATCGCCTGTTTCAGGCTGTCTATGTGTGACTGTTGAGCTGTAACAAGTTGTCTCA
GGTGTTCAATTTCATGTTCTAGTTGCTTTGTTTTACTGGTTTCACCTGTTCTATTAGGTGTTACATGCTG
TTCATCTGTTACATTGTCGATCTGTTCATGGTGAACAGCTTTAAATGCACCAAAAACTCGTAAAAGCTCT
GATGTATCTATCTTTTTTACACCGTTTTCATCTGTGCATATGGACAGTTTTCCCTTTGATATGTAACGGT
GAACAGTTGTTCTACTTTTGTTTGTTAGTCTTGATGCTTCACTGATAGATACAAGAGCCATAAGAACCTC
AGATCCTTCCGTATTTAGCCAGTATGTTCTCTAGTGTGGTTCGTTGTTTTTGCGTGAGCCATGAGAACGA
ACCATTGAGATCATACTTACTTTGCATGTCACTCAAAAATTTTGCCTCAAAACTGGTGAGCTGAATTTTT
GCAGTTAAAGCATCGTGTAGTGTTTTTCTTAGTCCGTTATGTAGGTAGGAATCTGATGTAATGGTTGTTG
GTATTTTGTCACCATTCATTTTTATCTGGTTGTTCTCAAGTTCGGTTACGAGATCCATTTGTCTATCTAG
TTCAACTTGGAAAATCAACGTATCAGTCGGGCGGCCTCGCTTATCAACCACCAATTTCATATTGCTGTAA
GTGTTTAAATCTTTACTTATTGGTTTCAAAACCCATTGGTTAAGCCTTTTAAACTCATGGTAGTTATTTT
CAAGCATTAACATGAACTTAAATTCATCAAGGCTAATCTCTATATTTGCCTTGTGAGTTTTCTTTTGTGT
TAGTTCTTTTAATAACCACTCATAAATCCTCATAGAGTATTTGTTTTCAAAAGACTTAACATGTTCCAGA
TTATATTTTATGAATTTTTTTAACTGGAAAAGATAAGGCAATATCTCTTCACTAAAAACTAATTCTAATT
TTTCGCTTGAGAACTTGGCATAGTTTGTCCACTGGAAAATCTCAAAGCCTTTAACCAAAGGATTCCTGAT
TTCCACAGTTCTCGTCATCAGCTCTCTGGTTGCTTTAGCTAATACACCATAAGCATTTTCCCTACTGATG
TTCATCATCTGAACGTATTGGTTATAAGTGAACGATACCGTCCGTTCTTTCCTTGTAGGGTTTTCAATCG
TGGGGTTGAGTAGTGCCACACAGCATAAAATTAGCTTGGTTTCATGCTCCGTTAAGTCATAGCGACTAAT
CGCTAGTTCATTTGCTTTGAAAACAACTAATTCAGACATACATCTCAATTGGTCTAGGTGATTTTAATCA
CTATACCAATTGAGATGGGCTAGTCAATGATAATTACTAGTCCTTTTCCTTTGAGTTGTGGGTATCTGTA
AATTCTGCTAGACCTTTGCTGGAAAACTTGTAAATTCTGCTAGACCCTCTGTAAATTCCGCTAGACCTTT
GTGTGTTTTTTTTGTTTATATTCAAGTGGTTATAATTTATAGAATAAAGAAAGAATAAAAAAAGATAAAA
AGAATAGATCCCAGCCCTGTGTATAACTCACTACTTTAGTCAGTTCCGCAGTATTACAAAAGGATGTCGC
AAACGCTGTTTGCTCCTCTACAAAACAGACCTTAAAACCCTAAAGGCTTAAGTAGCACCCTCGCAAGCTC
GGGCAAATCGCTGAATATTCCTTTTGTCTCCGACCATCAGGCACCTGAGTCGCTGTCTTTTTCGTGACAT
TCAGTTCGCTGCGCTCACGGCTCTGGCAGTGAATGGGGGTAAATGGCACTACAGGCGCCTTTTATGGATT
CATGCAAGGAAACTACCCATAATACAAGAAAAGCCCGTCACGGGCTTCTCAGGGCGTTTTATGGCGGGTC
TGCTATGTGGTGCTATCTGACTTTTTGCTGTTCAGCAGTTCCTGCCCTCTGATTTTCCAGTCTGACCACT
TCGGATTATCCCGTGACAGGTCATTCAGACTGGCTAATGCACCCAGTAAGGCAGCGGTATCATCAACAGG
CTTACCCGTCTTACTGTCGGGGATCTGACGCTCAGTGGAACGAAAACTCACGTTAAGGGATTTTGGTCAT
GGTGTCCGACTTATGCCCGAGAAGATGTTGAGCAAACTTATCGCTTATCTGCTTCTCATAGAGTCTTGCA
GACAAACTGCCCTGAATCGCCCCATCATCCAGCCAGAAAGTGAGGGAGCCACGGTTGATGAGAGCTTTGT
TGTAGGTGGACCAGTTGGTGATTTTGAACTTTTGCTTTGCCACGGAACGGTCTGCGTTGTCGGGAAGATG
CGTGATCTGATCCTTCAACTCAGCAAAAGTTCGATTTATTCAACAAAGCCGCCGTCCCGTCAAGTCAGCG
TAATGCTCTGCCAGTGTTACAACCAATTAACCAATTCTGATTAGAAAAACTCATCGAGCATCAAATGAAA
CTGCAATTTATTCATATCAGGATTATCAATACCATATTTTTGAAAAAGCCGTTTCTGTAATGAAGGAGAA
AACTCACCGAGGCAGTTCCATAGGATGGCAAGATCCTGGTATCGGTCTGCGATTCCGACTCGTCCAACAT
CAATACAACCTATTAATTTCCCCTCGTCAAAAATAAGGTTATCAAGTGAGAAATCACCATGAGTGACGAC
TGAATCCGGTGAGAATGGCAAAAGTTTATGCATTTCTTTCCAGACTTGTTCAACAGGCCAGCCATTACGC
TCGTCATCAAAATCACTCGCATCAACCAAACCGTTATTCATTCGTGATTGCGCCTGAGCGAGACGAAATA
CGCGATCGCTGTTAAAAGGACAATTACAAACAGGAATCGAATGCAACCGGCGCAGGAACACTGCCAGCGC
ATCAACAATATTTTCACCTGAATCAGGATATTCTTCTAATACCTGGAATGCTGTTTTTCCGGGGATCGCA
GTGGTGAGTAACCATGCATCATCAGGAGTACGGATAAAATGCTTGATGGTCGGAAGAGGCATAAATTCCG
TCAGCCAGTTTAGTCTGACCATCTCATCTGTAACATCATTGGCAACGCTACCTTTGCCATGTTTCAGAAA
CAACTCTGGCGCATCGGGCTTCCCATACAATCGATAGATTGTCGCACCTGATTGCCCGACATTATCGCGA
GCCCATTTATACCCATATAAATCAGCATCCATGTTGGAATTTAATCGCGGCCTCGAGCAAGACGTTTCCC
GTTGAATATGGCTCATAACACCCCTTGTATTACTGTTTATGTAAGCAGACAGTTTTATTGTTCATGATGA
TATATTTTTATCTTGTGCAATGTAACATCAGAGATTTTGAGACAACGTGGCTTTGTTGAATAAATCGAAC
TTTTGCTGAGTTGAAGGATCAGATCACGCATCTTCCCGACAACGCAGACCGTTCCGTGGCAAAGCAAAAG
TTCAAAATCACCAACTGGTCCACCTACAACAAAGCTCTCATCAACCGTGGCTCCCTCACTTTCTGGCTGG
ATGATGGGGCGATTCAGGGCAGTTTGTCTGCAAGACTCTATGAGAAGCAGATAAGCGATAAGTTTGCTCA
ACATCTTCTCGGGCATAAGTCGGACACCATGAGCGGATACATATTTGAATGTATTTAGAAAAATAAACAA
ATAGGGGTTCCGCGCACATTTCCCCGAAAAGTGCCACCTAAATTGTAAGCGTTAATATTTTGTTAAAATT
CGCGTTAAATTTTTGTTAAATCAGCTCATTTTTTAACCAATAGGCCGAAATCGGCAAAATCCCTTATAAA
TCAAAAGAATAGACCGAGATAGGGT
[37 nt withheld, positions 4436-4472]
AAAGAACGTGGACTCCAACGTCAAAGG
[49 nt withheld, positions 4500-4548]
T
[91 nt withheld, positions 4550-4640]
G
[124 nt withheld, positions 4642-4765]
CCCATTCGCCATTCAGGCTGCGCAACTGTTGGGAAGGGCGATCGGTGCGGGCCTCTTCGCTATTACGCCA
GCTGGCGAAAGGGGGATGTGCTGCAAGGCGATTAAGTTGGGTAACGCCAGGGTTTTCCCAGTCACGACGT
TGTAAAACGACGGCCAGTGAGCGCGCGTAATACGACTCACTATAGGGCGAATTGGGTACCGGGCCCCCCC
TCGAGGTCGACGGTATCGATAAGCTTGATATCGAATTCCTGCAGCCCGGGGGATCCACTAGTTCTAGAGC
GGCCGCCACCGCGGTGGAGCTCCAGCTTTTGTTCCCTTTAGTGAGGGTTAATTGCGCGCTTGGCGTAATC
ATGGTCATAGCTGTTTCCTGTGTGAAATTGTTATCCGCTCACAATTCCACACAACATACGAGCCGGAAGC
ATAAAGTGTAAAGCCTGGGGTGCCTAATGAGTGAGCTAACTCACATTAATTGCGTTGCGCTCACTGCCCG
CTTTCCAGTCGGGAAACCTGTCGTGCCAGCTGCATTAATGAATCGGCCAACGCGCGGGGAGAGGCGGTTT
GCGTATTGGGCGCTCTTCCGCTTCCTCGCTCACTGACTCGCTGCGCTCGGTCGTTCGGCTGCGGCGAGCG
GTATCAGCTCACTCAAAGGCGGTAATACGGTTATCCACAGAATCAGGGGATAACGCAGGAAAGAACATGT
GAGATCCCCACAGCAAGATGCAACTTTCGCCAGATACGACGGCGCTCTTTGCCGTGCTTTCTGACTTTCC
ATTCGCCTTCACCAAAGACCTTCAGCCCGGTGGAATCAATCACCAGGTGTGCGATTTCACCCCGGGTGGA
CGTTTTGAAACTGACATTAACCGACTTTGCCCGCTTACTGACACTGGTGTAATCCGGGCAGCGCAACGGA
ACGTTCATCAGGGCAAAAATGGAATCAATAAAACCCTGCGCAGCCCGCAGG
