>Addgene plasmid #80779 | pTSK29 | addgene partial sequence | sequence record 201132 | Addgene Partial NGS Result
TCATGAACAATAAAACTGTCTGCTTACATAAACAGTAATACAAGGGGTGTTATGAGCCATATTCAACGGG
AAACGTCTTGCTCGAGGCCGCGATTAAATTCCAACATGGATGCTGATTTATATGGGTATAAATGGGCTCG
CGATAATGTCGGGCAATCAGGTGCGACAATCTATCGATTGTATGGGAAGCCCGATGCGCCAGAGTTGTTT
CTGAAACATGGCAAAGGTAGCGTTGCCAATGATGTTACAGATGAGATGGTCAGACTAAACTGGCTGACGG
AATTTATGCCTCTTCCGACCATCAAGCATTTTATCCGTACTCCTGATGATGCATGGTTACTCACCACTGC
GATCCCCGGAAAAACAGCATTCCAGGTATTAGAAGAATATCCTGATTCAGGTGAAAATATTGTTGATGCG
CTGGCAGTGTTCCTGCGCCGGTTGCATTCGATTCCTGTTTGTAATTGTCCTTTTAACAGCGATCGCGTAT
TTCGTCTCGCTCAGGCGCAATCACGAATGAATAACGGTTTGGTTGATGCGAGTGATTTTGATGACGAGCG
TAATGGCTGGCCTGTTGAACAAGTCTGGAAAGAAATGCATAAACTTTTGCCATTCTCACCGGATTCAGTC
GTCACTCATGGTGATTTCTCACTTGATAACCTTATTTTTGACGAGGGGAAATTAATAGGTTGTATTGATG
TTGGACGAGTCGGAATCGCAGACCGATACCAGGATCTTGCCATCCTATGGAACTGCCTCGGTGAGTTTTC
TCCTTCATTACAGAAACGGCTTTTTCAAAAATATGGTATTGATAATCCTGATATGAATAAATTGCAGTTT
CATTTGATGCTCGATGAGTTTTTCTAATCAGAATTGGTTAATTGGTTGTAACACTGGCAGAGCATTACGC
TGACTTGACGGGACGGCGGCTTTGTTGAATAAATCGAACTTTTGCTGAGTTGAAGGATCAGATCACGCAT
CTTCCCGACAACGCAGACCGTTCCGTGGCAAAGCAAAAGTTCAAAATCACCAACTGGTCCACCTACAACA
AAGCTCTCATCAACCGTGGCTCCCTCACTTTCTGGCTGGATGATGGGGCGATTCAGGGCAGTTTGTCTGC
AAGACTCTATGAGAAGCAGATAAGCGATAAGTTTGCTCAACATCTTCTCGGGCATAAGTCGGACACCATG
ACCAAAATCCCTTAACGTGAGTTTTCGTTCCACTGAGCGTCAGATCCCCGACAGTAAGACGGGTAAGCCT
GTTGATGATACCGCTGCCTTACTGGGTGCATTAGCCAGTCTGAATGACCTGTCACGGGATAATCCGAAGT
GGTCAGACTGGAAAATCAGAGGGCAGGAACTGCTGAACAGCAAAAAGTCAGATAGCACCACATAGCAGAC
CCGCCATAAAACGCCCTGAGAAGCCCGTGACGGGCTTTTCTTGTATTATGGGTAGTTTCCTTGCATGAAT
CCATAAAAGGCGCCTGTAGTGCCATTTACCCCCATTCACTGCCAGAGCCGTGAGCGCAGCGAACTGAATG
TCACGAAAAAGACAGCGACTCAGGTGCCTGATGGTCGGAGACAAAAGGAATATTCAGCGATTTGCCCGAG
CTTGCGAGGGTGCTACTTAAGCCTTTAGGGTTTTAAGGTCTGTTTTGTAGAGGAGCAAACAGCGTTTGCG
ACATCCTTTTGTAATACTGCGGAACTGACTAAAGTAGTGAGTTATACACAGGGCTGGGATCTATTCTTTT
TATCTTTTTTTATTCTTTCTTTATTCTATAAATTATAACCACTTGAATATAAACAAAAAAAACACACAAA
GGTCTAGCGGAATTTACAGAGGGTCTAGCAGAATTTACAAGTTTTCCAGCAAAGGTCTAGCAGAATTTAC
AGATACCCACAACTCAAAGGAAAAGGACTAGTAATTATCATTGACTAGCCCATCTCAATTGGTATAGTGA
TTAAAATCACCTAGACCAATTGAGATGTATGTCTGAATTAGTTGTTTTCAAAGCAAATGAACTAGCGATT
AGTCGCTATGACTTAACGGAGCATGAAACCAAGCTAATTTTATGCTGTGTGGCACTACTCAACCCCACGA
TTGAAAACCCTACAAGGAAAGAACGGACGGTATCGTTCACTTATAACCAATACGTTCAGATGATGAACAT
CAGTAGGGAAAATGCTTATGGTGTATTAGCTAAAGCAACCAGAGAGCTGATGACGAGAACTGTGGAAATC
AGGAATCCTTTGGTTAAAGGCTTTGAGATTTTCCAGTGGACAAACTATGCCAAGTTCTCAAGCGAAAAAT
TAGAATTAGTTTTTAGTGAAGAGATATTGCCTTATCTTTTCCAGTTAAAAAAATTCATAAAATATAATCT
GGAACATGTTAAGTCTTTTGAAAACAAATACTCTATGAGGATTTATGAGTGGTTATTAAAAGAACTAACA
CAAAAGAAAACTCACAAGGCAAATATAGAGATTAGCCTTGATGAATTTAAGTTCATGTTAATGCTTGAAA
ATAACTACCATGAGTTTAAAAGGCTTAACCAATGGGTTTTGAAACCAATAAGTAAAGATTTAAACACTTA
CAGCAATATGAAATTGGTGGTTGATAAGCGAGGCCGCCCGACTGATACGTTGATTTTCCAAGTTGAACTA
GATAGACAAATGGATCTCGTAACCGAACTTGAGAACAACCAGATAAAAATGAATGGTGACAAAATACCAA
CAACCATTACATCAGATTCCTACCTACATAACGGACTAAGAAAAACACTACACGATGCTTTAACTGCAAA
AATTCAGCTCACCAGTTTTGAGGCAAAATTTTTGAGTGACATGCAAAGTAAGTATGATCTCAATGGTTCG
TTCTCATGGCTCACGCAAAAACAACGAACCACACTAGAGAACATACTGGCTAAATACGGAAGGATCTGAG
GTTCTTATGGCTCTTGTATCTATCAGTGAAGCATCAAGACTAACAAACAAAAGTAGAACAACTGTTCACC
GTTACATATCAAAGGGAAAACTGTCCATATGCACAGATGAAAACGGTGTAAAAAAGATAGATACATCAGA
GCTTTTACGAGTTTTTGGTGCATTTAAAGCTGTTCACCATGAACAGATCGACAATGTAACAGATGAACAG
CATGTAACACCTAATAGAACAGGTGAAACCAGTAAAACAAAGCAACTAGAACATGAAATTGAACACCTGA
GACAACTTGTTACAGCTCAACAGTCACACATAGACAGCCTGAAACAGGCGATGCTGCTTATCGAATCAAA
GCTGCCGACAACACGGGAGCCAGTGACGCCTCCCGTGGGGAAAAAATCATGGCAATTCTGGAAGAAATAG
CGCTTTCAGCCGGCAAACCGGCTGAAGCCGGATCTGCGATTCTGATAACAAACTAGCAACACCAGAACAG
CCCGTTTGCGGGCAGCAAAACCCGTACTTTTGGACGTTCCGGCGGTTTTTTGTGGCGAGTGGTGTTCGGG
CGGTGCGCGCAAGATCCATTATGTTAAACGGGCGAGTTTACATCTCAAAACCGCCCGCTTAACACCATCA
GAAATCCTCAGCGCGATTTTAAGCACCAACCCCCCCCCGTAACACCCAAATCCATACTGAAAGTGGCTTT
GTTGAATAAATCGAACTTTTGCTGAGTTGAAGGATCAGATCACGCATCCTCCCGACAACACAGACCATTC
CGTGGCAAAGCAAAAGTTCAGAATCACCAACTGGTCCACCTACAACAAAGCTCTCATCAACCGTGGCTCC
CTCACTTTCTGGCTGGATGATGAGGCGATTCAGGCCTGGTATGAGTCGGCAACACCTTCATCACGAGGAA
GGCCCCAGCGCTATTCTGATCTCGCCATCACCACCGTTCTGGTGATTAAACGCGTATTCCGGCTGACCCT
GCGGGCTGCGCAGGGTTTTATTGATTCCATTTTTGCCCTGATGAACGTTCCGTTGCGCTGCCCGGATTAC
ACCAGTGTCAGTAAGCGGGCAAAGTCGGTTAATGTCAGTTTCAAAACGTCCACCCGGGGTGAAATCGCAC
ACCTGGTGATTGATTCCACCGGGCTGAAGGTCTTTGGTGAAGGCGAATGGAAAGTCAGAAAGCACGGCAA
AGAGCGCCGTCGTATCTGGCGAAAGTTGCATCTTGCTGTGGGGATCTCACATGTTCTTTCCTGCGTTATC
CCCTGATTCTGTGGATAACCGTATTACCGCCTTTGAGTGAGCTGATACCGCTCGCCGCAGCCGAACGACC
GAGCGCAGCGAGTCAGTGAGCGAGGAAGCGGAAGAGCGCCCAATACGCAAACCGCCTCTCCCCGCGCGTT
GGCCGATTCATTAATGCAGCTGGCACGACAGGTTTCCCGACTGGAAAGCGGGCAGTGAGCGCAACGCAAT
TAATGTGAGTTAGCTCACTCATTAGGCACCCCAGGCTTTACACTTTATGCTTCCGGCTCGTATGTTGTGT
GGAATTGTGAGCGGATAACAATTTCACACAGGAAACAGCTATGACCATGATTACGCCAAGCGCGCAATTA
ACCCTCACTAAAGGGAACAAAAGCTGGAGCTCCACCGCGGTGGCGGCCGCTCTAGAACTAGTGGATCCCC
CGGGCTGCAGGAATTCGATATCAAGCTTATCGATACCGTCGACCTCGAGGGGGGGCCCGGTACCCAATTC
GCCCTATAGTGAGTCGTATTACGCGCGCTCACTGGCCGTCGTTTTACAACGTCGTGACTGGGAAAACCCT
GGCGTTACCCAACTTAATCGCCTTGCAGCACATCCCCCTTTCGCCAGCTGGCGTAATAGCGAAGAGGCCC
GCACCGATCGCCCTTCCCAACAGTTGCGCAGCCTGAATGGCGAATGGG
[124 nt withheld, positions 4879-5002]
C
[91 nt withheld, positions 5004-5094]
A
[49 nt withheld, positions 5096-5144]
CCTTTGACGTTGGAGTCCACGTTCTTT
[37 nt withheld, positions 5172-5208]
ACCCTATCTCGGTCTATTCTTTTGATTTATAAGGGATTTTGCCGATTTCGGCCTATTGGTTAAAAAATGA
GCTGATTTAACAAAAATTTAACGCGAATTTTAACAAAATATTAACGCTTACAATTT
